>Addgene plasmid #242220 | pPB-CAG-CTNNB1-delta4-6-HA | addgene full sequence | sequence record 485624 | Addgene NGS Result
CAGTTAATAGTTTGCGCAACGTTGTTGCCATTGCTACAGGCATCGTGGTGTCACGCTCGTCGTTTGGTAT
GGCTTCATTCAGCTCCGGTTCCCAACGATCAAGGCGAGTTACATGATCCCCCATGTTGTGCAAAAAAGCG
GTTAGCTCCTTCGGTCCTCCGATCGTTGTCAGAAGTAAGTTGGCCGCAGTGTTATCACTCATGGTTATGG
CAGCACTGCATAATTCTCTTACTGTCATGCCATCCGTAAGATGCTTTTCTGTGACTGGTGAGTACTCAAC
CAAGTCATTCTGAGAATAGTGTATGCGGCGACCGAGTTGCTCTTGCCCGGCGTCAATACGGGATAATACC
GCGCCACATAGCAGAACTTTAAAAGTGCTCATCATTGGAAAACGTTCTTCGGGGCGAAAACTCTCAAGGA
TCTTACCGCTGTTGAGATCCAGTTCGATGTAACCCACTCGTGCACCCAACTGATCTTCAGCATCTTTTAC
TTTCACCAGCGTTTCTGGGTGAGCAAAAACAGGAAGGCAAAATGCCGCAAAAAAGGGAATAAGGGCGACA
CGGAAATGTTGAATACTCATACTCTTCCTTTTTCAATATTATTGAAGCATTTATCAGGGTTATTGTCTCA
TGAGCGGATACATATTTGAATGTATTTAGAAAAATAAACAAATAGGGGTTCCGCGCACATTTCCCCGAAA
AGTGCCACCTAAATTGTAAGCGTTAATATTTTGTTAAAATTCGCGTTAAATTTTTGTTAAATCAGCTCAT
TTTTTAACCAATAGGCCGAAATCGGCAAAATCCCTTATAAATCAAAAGAATAGACCGAGATAGGGT
[37 nt withheld, positions 837-873]
AAAGAACGTGGACTCCAACGTCAAAGG
[49 nt withheld, positions 901-949]
T
[91 nt withheld, positions 951-1041]
G
[124 nt withheld, positions 1043-1166]
CCCATTCGCCATTCAGGCTGCGCAACTGTTGGGAAGGGCGATCGGTGCGGGCCTCTTCGCTATTACGCCA
GCTGGCGAAAGGGGGATGTGCTGCAAGGCGATTAAGTTGGGTAACGCCAGGGTTTTCCCAGTCACGACGT
TGTAAAACGACGGCCAGTGAGCGCGCGTAATACGACTCACTATAGGGCGAATTGGGGCGCGCCATTCTAG
ATTAACCCTAGAAAGATAGTCTGCGTAAAATTGACGCATGCATTCTTGAAATATTGCTCTCTCTTTCTAA
ATAGCGCGAATCCGTCGCTGTGCATTTAGGACATCTCAGTCGCCGCTTGGAGCTCCCGTGAGGCGTGCTT
GTCAATGCGGTAAGTGTCACTGATTTTGAACTATAACGACCGCGTGAGTCAAAATGACGCATGATTATCT
TTTACGTGACTTTTAAGATTTAACTCATACGATAATTATATTGTTATTTCATGTTCTACTTACGTGATAA
CTTATTATATATATATTTTCTTGTTATAGATATCAACTAGAATGCTAGACTCGAGAAGCTTGATCGGCCA
CGCGGATCTCGACATTGATTATTGACTAGTTATTAATAGTAATCAATTACGGGGTCATTAGTTCATAGCC
CATATATGGAGTTCCGCGTTACATAACTTACGGTAAATGGCCCGCCTGGCTGACCGCCCAACGACCCCCG
CCCATTGACGTCAATAATGACGTATGTTCCCATAGTAACGCCAATAGGGACTTTCCATTGACGTCAATGG
GTGGAGTATTTACGGTAAACTGCCCACTTGGCAGTACATCAAGTGTATCATATGCCAAGTACGCCCCCTA
TTGACGTCAATGACGGTAAATGGCCCGCCTGGCATTATGCCCAGTACATGACCTTATGGGACTTTCCTAC
TTGGCAGTACATCTACGTATTAGTCATCGCTATTACCATGGTCGAGGTGAGCCCCACGTTCTGCTTCACT
CTCCCCATCTCCCCCCCCTCCCCACCCCCAATTTTGTATTTATTTATTTTTTAATTATTTTGTGCAGCGA
TGGGGGCGGGGGGGGGGGGGGCGCGCGCCAGGCGGGGGGGGGCGGGGCGAGGGGCGGGGCGGGGCGAGGC
GGAGAGGTGCGGCGGCAGCCAATCAGAGCGGCGCGCTCCGAAAGTTTCCTTTTATGGCGAGGCGGCGGCG
GCGGCGGCCCTATAAAAAGCGAAGCGCGCGGCGGGCGGGAGTCGCTGCGCGCTGCCTTCGCCCCGTGCCC
CGCTCCGCCGCCGCCTCGCGCCGCCCGCCCCGGCTCTGACTGACCGCGTTACTCCCACAGGTGAGCGGGC
GGGACGGCCCTTCTCCTCCGGGCTGTAATTAGCGCTTGGTTTAATGACGGCTTGTTTCTTTTCTGTGGCT
GCGTGAAAGCCTTGAGGGGCTCCGGGAGGGCCCTTTGTGCGGGGGGAGCGGCTCGGGGGGTGCGTGCGTG
TGTGTGTGCGTGGGGAGCGCCGCGTGCGGCTCCGCGCTGCCCGGCGGCTGTGAGCGCTGCGGGCGCGGCG
CGGGGCTTTGTGCGCTCCGCAGTGTGCGCGAGGGGAGCGCGGCCGGGGGCGGTGCCCCGCGGTGCGGGGG
GGGCTGCGAGGGGAACAAAGGCTGCGTGCGGGGTGTGTGCGTGGGGGGGTGAGCAGGGGGTGTGGGCGCG
TCGGTCGGGCTGCAACCCCCCCTGCACCCCCCTCCCCGAGTTGCTGAGCACGGCCCGGCTTCGGGTGCGG
GGCTCCGTACGGGGCGTGGCGCGGGGCTCGCCGTGCCGGGCGGGGGGTGGCGGCAGGTGGGGGTGCCGGG
CGGGGCGGGGCCGCCTCGGGCCGGGGAGGGCTCGGGGGAGGGGCGCGGCGGCCCCCGGAGCGCCGGCGGC
TGTCGAGGCGCGGCGAGCCGCAGCCATTGCCTTTTATGGTAATCGTGCGAGAGGGCGCAGGGACTTCCTT
TGTCCCAAATCTGTGCGGAGCCGAAATCTGGGAGGCGCCGCCGCACCCCCTCTAGCGGGCGCGGGGCGAA
GCGGTGCGGCGCCGGCAGGAAGGAAATGGGCGGGGAGGGCCTTCGTGCGTCGCCGCGCCGCCGTCCCCTT
CTCCCTCTCCAGCCTCGGGGCTGTCCGCGGGGGGACGGCTGCCTTCGGGGGGGACGGGGCAGGGCGGGGT
TCGGCTTCTGGCGTGTGACCGGCGGCTCTAGCCGGAGCGCACGTCGGCAGTCGGCTCCCTCGTTGACCGA
ATCACCGACCTCTCTCCCCAGGGGGATCCACCGGGCTAGCGCCACCATGGCTACTCAAGCTGATTTGATG
GAGTTGGACATGGCCATGGAACCAGACAGAAAAGCGGCTGTTAGTCACTGGCAGCAACAGTCTTACCTGG
ACTCTGGAATCCATTCTGGTGCCACTACCACAGCTCCTTCTCTGAGTGGTAAAGGCAATCCTGAGGAAGA
GGATGTGGATACCTCCCAAGTCCTGTATGAGTGGGAACAGGGATTTTCTCAGTCCTTCACTCAAGAACAA
GTAGCTGATATTGATGGACAGTATGCAATGACTCGAGCTCAGAGGGTACGAGCTGCTATGTTCCCTGAGA
CATTAGATGAGGGCATGCAGATCCCATCTACACAGTTTGATGCTGCTCATCCCACTAATGTCCAGCGTTT
GGCTGAACCATCACAGATGCTGAAACATGCAGTTGTAAACTTGATTAACTATCAAGATGATGCAGAACTT
GCCACACGTGCAATCCCTGAACTGACAAAACTGCTAAATGACGAGGACCAGGTGGTGGTTAATAAGGCTG
CAGTTATGGTCCATCAGCTTTCTAAAAAGGAAGCTTCCAGACACGCTATCATGCGTTCTCCTCAGATGGT
GTCTGCTATTGTACGTACCATGCAGAATACAAATGATGTAGAAACAGCTCGTTGTACCGCTGGGACCTTG
CATAACCTTTCCCATCATCGTGAGGGCTTACTGGCCATCTTTAAGTCTGGAGGCATTCCTGCCCTGGTGA
AAATGCTTGGTTCACCAGTGGATTCTGTGTTGTTTTATGCCATTACAACTCTCCACAACCTTTTATTACA
TCAAGAACAGGAAGGGATGGAAGGTCTCCTTGGGACTCTTGTTCAGCTTCTGGGTTCAGATGATATAAAT
GTGGTCACCTGTGCAGCTGGAATTCTTTCTAACCTCACTTGCAATAATTATAAGAACAAGATGATGGTCT
GCCAAGTGGGTGGTATAGAGGCTCTTGTGCGTACTGTCCTTCGGGCTGGTGACAGGGAAGACATCACTGA
GCCTGCCATCTGTGCTCTTCGTCATCTGACCAGCCGACACCAAGAAGCAGAGATGGCCCAGAATGCAGTT
CGCCTTCACTATGGACTACCAGTTGTGGTTAAGCTCTTACACCCACCATCCCACTGGCCTCTGATAAAGG
CTACTGTTGGATTGATTCGAAATCTTGCCCTTTGTCCCGCAAATCATGCACCTTTGCGTGAGCAGGGTGC
CATTCCACGACTAGTTCAGTTGCTTGTTCGTGCACATCAGGATACCCAGCGCCGTACGTCCATGGGTGGG
ACACAGCAGCAATTTGTGGAGGGGGTCCGCATGGAAGAAATAGTTGAAGGTTGTACCGGAGCCCTTCACA
TCCTAGCTCGGGATGTTCACAACCGAATTGTTATCAGAGGACTAAATACCATTCCATTGTTTGTGCAGCT
GCTTTATTCTCCCATTGAAAACATCCAAAGAGTAGCTGCAGGGGTCCTCTGTGAACTTGCTCAGGACAAG
GAAGCTGCAGAAGCTATTGAAGCTGAGGGAGCCACAGCTCCTCTGACAGAGTTACTTCACTCTAGGAATG
AAGGTGTGGCGACATATGCAGCTGCTGTTTTGTTCCGAATGTCTGAGGACAAGCCACAAGATTACAAGAA
ACGGCTTTCAGTTGAGCTGACCAGCTCTCTCTTCAGAACAGAGCCAATGGCTTGGAATGAGACTGCTGAT
CTTGGACTTGATATTGGTGCCCAGGGAGAACCCCTTGGATATCGCCAGGATGATCCTAGCTATCGTTCTT
TTCACTCTGGTGGATATGGCCAGGATGCCTTGGGTATGGACCCCATGATGGAACATGAGATGGGTGGCCA
CCACCCTGGTGCTGACTATCCAGTTGATGGGCTGCCAGATCTGGGGCATGCCCAGGACCTCATGGATGGG
CTGCCTCCAGGTGACAGCAATCAGCTGGCCTGGTTTGATACTGACCTGACCGGTATGTACCCATACGATG
TTCCAGATTACGCTGGCTATCCCTATGACGTCCCGGACTATGCAGGCTCCTATCCATATGACGTTCCAGA
TTACGCTTGAACGCGTTAGTGCGGATCCTAGTGCGAATTCTAGTGCGTCGACTCTAGCAACGGTTTCCCT
CTAGCGGGATCAATTCCGCCCCCCCCCCCTAACGTTACTGGCCGAAGCCGCTTGGAATAAGGCCGGTGTG
CGTTTGTCTATATGTTATTTTCCACCATATTGCCGTCTTTTGGCAATGTGAGGGCCCGGAAACCTGGCCC
TGTCTTCTTGACGAGCATTCCTAGGGGTCTTTCCCCTCTCGCCAAAGGAATGCAAGGTCTGTTGAATGTC
GTGAAGGAAGCAGTTCCTCTGGAAGCTTCTTGAAGACAAACAACGTCTGTAGCGACCCTTTGCAGGCAGC
GGAACCCCCCACCTGGCGACAGGTGCCTCTGCGGCCAAAAGCCACGTGTATAAGATACACCTGCAAAGGC
GGCACAACCCCAGTGCCACGTTGTGAGTTGGATAGTTGTGGAAAGAGTCAAATGGCTCTCCTCAAGCGTA
TTCAACAAGGGGCTGAAGGATGCCCAGAAGGTACCCCATTGTATGGGATCTGATCTGGGGCCTCGGTGCA
CATGCTTTACATGTGTTTAGTCGAGGTTAAAAAAACGTCTAGGCCCCCCGAACCACGGGGACGTGGTTTT
CCTTTGAAAAACACGATAATACCATGGTCATGAAAACATTTAACATTTCTCAACAAGATCTAGAATTAGT
AGAAGTAGCGACAGAGAAGATTACAATGCTTTATGAGGATAATAAACATCATGTGGGAGCGGCAATTCGT
ACGAAAACAGGAGAAATCATTTCGGCAGTACATATTGAAGCGTATATAGGACGAGTAACTGTTTGTGCAG
AAGCCATTGCGATTGGTAGTGCAGTTTCGAATGGACAAAAGGATTTTGACACGATTGTAGCTGTTAGACA
CCCTTATTCTGACGAAGTAGATAGAAGTATTCGAGTGGTAAGTCCTTGTGGTATGTGTAGGGAGTTGATT
TCAGACTATGCACCAGATTGTTTTGTGTTAATAGAAATGAATGGCAAGTTAGTCAAAACTACGATTGAAG
AACTCATTCCACTCAAATATACCCGAAATTAAAAGTCGAGATGCATCGATGATCTAGAGCTCGCTGATCA
GCCTCGACTGTGCCTTCTAGTTGCCAGCCATCTGTTGTTTGCCCCTCCCCCGTGCCTTCCTTGACCCTGG
AAGGTGCCACTCCCACTGTCCTTTCCTAATAAAATGAGGAAATTGCATCGCATTGTCTGAGTAGGTGTCA
TTCTATTCTGGGGGGTGGGGTGGGGCAGGACAGCAAGGGGGAGGATTGGGAAGACAATAGCAGGCATGCT
GGGGATGCGGTGGGCTCTATGGCTTCTGAGGCGGAAAGAACCTGCAGCCCAAGCTTGGCGTAATCATGGT
CATAGCTGTTTCCTGTGTGAAATTGTTATCCGCTCACAATTCCACACAACATACGAGCCGGAAGCATAAA
GTGTAAAGCCTGGGGTGCCTAATGAGTGAGCTAACTCACATTAATTGCGTTGCGCTCACTGCCCGCTTTC
CAGTCGGGAAACCTGTCGTGCCAGCGGATCTTAAAAGTTTTGTTACTTTATAGAAGAAATTTTGAGTTTT
TGTTTTTTTTTAATAAATAAATAAACATAAATAAATTGTTTGTTGAATTTATTATTAGTATGTAAGTGTA
AATATAATAAAACTTAATATCTATTCAAATTAATAAATAAACCTCGATATACAGACCGATAAAACACATG
CGTCAATTTTACGCATGATTATCTTTAACGTACGTCACAATATGATTATCTTTCTAGGGTTAATCTAGTA
TCGTAGATTAATTAATCCAGCTTTTGTTCCCTTTAGTGAGGGTTAATTGCGCGCTTGGCGTAATCATGGT
CATAGCTGTTTCCTGTGTGAAATTGTTATCCGCTCACAATTCCACACAACATACGAGCCGGAAGCATAAA
GTGTAAAGCCTGGGGTGCCTAATGAGTGAGCTAACTCACATTAATTGCGTTGCGCTCACTGCCCGCTTTC
CAGTCGGGAAACCTGTCGTGCCAGCTGCATTAATGAATCGGCCAACGCGCGGGGAGAGGCGGTTTGCGTA
TTGGGCGCTCTTCCGCTTCCTCGCTCACTGACTCGCTGCGCTCGGTCGTTCGGCTGCGGCGAGCGGTATC
AGCTCACTCAAAGGCGGTAATACGGTTATCCACAGAATCAGGGGATAACGCAGGAAAGAACATGTGAGCA
AAAGGCCAGCAAAAGGCCAGGAACCGTAAAAAGGCCGCGTTGCTGGCGTTTTTCCATAGGCTCCGCCCCC
CTGACGAGCATCACAAAAATCGACGCTCAAGTCAGAGGTGGCGAAACCCGACAGGACTATAAAGATACCA
GGCGTTTCCCCCTGGAAGCTCCCTCGTGCGCTCTCCTGTTCCGACCCTGCCGCTTACCGGATACCTGTCC
GCCTTTCTCCCTTCGGGAAGCGTGGCGCTTTCTCATAGCTCACGCTGTAGGTATCTCAGTTCGGTGTAGG
TCGTTCGCTCCAAGCTGGGCTGTGTGCACGAACCCCCCGTTCAGCCCGACCGCTGCGCCTTATCCGGTAA
CTATCGTCTTGAGTCCAACCCGGTAAGACACGACTTATCGCCACTGGCAGCAGCCACTGGTAACAGGATT
AGCAGAGCGAGGTATGTAGGCGGTGCTACAGAGTTCTTGAAGTGGTGGCCTAACTACGGCTACACTAGAA
GAACAGTATTTGGTATCTGCGCTCTGCTGAAGCCAGTTACCTTCGGAAAAAGAGTTGGTAGCTCTTGATC
CGGCAAACAAACCACCGCTGGTAGCGGTGGTTTTTTTGTTTGCAAGCAGCAGATTACGCGCAGAAAAAAA
GGATCTCAAGAAGATCCTTTGATCTTTTCTACGGGGTCTGACGCTCAGTGGAACGAAAACTCACGTTAAG
GGATTTTGGTCATGAGATTATCAAAAAGGATCTTCACCTAGATCCTTTTAAATTAAAAATGAAGTTTTAA
ATCAATCTAAAGTATATATGAGTAAACTTGGTCTGACAGTTACCAATGCTTAATCAGTGAGGCACCTATC
TCAGCGATCTGTCTATTTCGTTCATCCATAGTTGCCTGACTCCCCGTCGTGTAGATAACTACGATACGGG
AGGGCTTACCATCTGGCCCCAGTGCTGCAATGATACCGCGAGACCCACGCTCACCGGCTCCAGATTTATC
AGCAATAAACCAGCCAGCCGGAAGGGCCGAGCGCAGAAGTGGTCCTGCAACTTTATCCGCCTCCATCCAG
TCTATTAATTGTTGCCGGGAAGCTAGAGTAAGTAGTTCGC
Features (pLannotate 1.2.2; 25 found; start..end, strand, type, name):
    581..685     -  promoter       AmpR promoter: bla
    738..1166    -  rep_origin     f1 ori (sequence partly withheld): f1 bacteriophage origin of replication; arrow indicates direction of (+) strand synthesis
   1171..1326    -  CDS            lacZα (fragment): LacZα fragment of β-galactosidase; lacZ fragment
   1334..1352    +  promoter       T7 promoter: promoter for bacteriophage T7 RNA polymerase
   1737..2116    +  enhancer       CMV enhancer: human cytomegalovirus immediate early enhancer
   2118..2393    +  promoter       chicken β-actin promoter: No description available
   2394..3367    +  intron         chimeric intron: chimera between introns from chicken β-actin and rabbit β-globin
   3368..3427    +  promoter       hPGK promoter (fragment): human phosphoglycerate kinase 1 promoter
   3453..5414    +  CDS            CTNNB1 (fragment): CTNB1_HUMAN - Also known as CTNNB. Experimental evidence at protein level: Swiss-Prot protein existence level 1. Key downstream component of the canonical Wnt signaling pathway (PubMed:17524503, PubMed:18077326, PubMed:18086858, PubMed:18957423, PubMed:21262353, PubMed:22155184, PubMed:22647378, PubMed:22699938). In the absence of Wnt, forms a complex with AXIN1, AXIN2, APC, CSNK1A1 and GSK3B that promotes phosphorylation on N- terminal Ser and Thr residues and ubiquitination of CTNNB1 via BTRC and its subsequent degradation by the proteasome (PubMed:17524503, PubMed:18077326, PubMed:18086858,
   5424..5450    +  CDS            3xHA (fragment): three tandem HA epitope tags
   5596..6157    +  misc_feature   IRES: internal ribosome entry site (IRES) of the encephalomyocarditis virus (EMCV)
   6166..6585    +  CDS            bsr: BSR_BACCE - Experimental evidence at protein level: Swiss-Prot protein existence level 1. Catalyzes the deamination of the cytosine moiety of the antibiotics blasticidin S, cytomycin and acetylblasticidin S. From Bacillus cereus.
   6634..6858    +  polyA_signal   bGH poly(A) signal: bovine growth hormone polyadenylation signal
   6862..6878    +  promoter       SV40 promoter (fragment): SV40 enhancer and early promoter
   6929..6945    -  protein_bind   lac operator: The lac repressor binds to the lac operator to inhibit transcription in E. coli. This inhibition can be relieved by adding lactose or isopropyl-β-D-thiogalactopyranoside (IPTG). lac repressor encoded by lacI
   6953..6983    -  promoter       lac promoter: promoter for the E. coli lac operon
   6998..7019    -  protein_bind   CAP binding site: CAP binding activates transcription in the presence of cAMP. E. coli catabolite activator protein
   7032..7071    -  CDS            lacI (fragment): lac repressor; lacI; The lac repressor binds to the lac operator to inhibit transcription in E. coli. This inhibition can be relieved by adding lactose or isopropyl-β-D-thiogalactopyranoside (IPTG).
   7356..7374    -  promoter       T3 promoter: promoter for bacteriophage T3 RNA polymerase
   7419..7435    -  protein_bind   lac operator: The lac repressor binds to the lac operator to inhibit transcription in E. coli. This inhibition can be relieved by adding lactose or isopropyl-β-D-thiogalactopyranoside (IPTG). lac repressor encoded by lacI
   7443..7473    -  promoter       lac promoter: promoter for the E. coli lac operon
   7488..7509    -  protein_bind   CAP binding site: CAP binding activates transcription in the presence of cAMP. E. coli catabolite activator protein
   7522..7614    -  CDS            lacI (fragment): lac repressor; lacI; The lac repressor binds to the lac operator to inhibit transcription in E. coli. This inhibition can be relieved by adding lactose or isopropyl-β-D-thiogalactopyranoside (IPTG).
   7797..8385    -  rep_origin     ori: high-copy-number ColE1/pMB1/pBR322/pUC origin of replication
   8556..580     -  CDS            AmpR (across the origin): β-lactamase; bla; confers resistance to ampicillin, carbenicillin, and related antibiotics
