[The description below was written by a language model from this plasmid's Addgene catalogue record and pLannotate feature annotations shown in this document.]
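Description:
pPB-CAG-CTNNB1-delta4-6-HA is a piggyBac transposon plasmid of about 8.8 kb for stable expression of a human β-catenin deletion mutant in mammalian cells. It is propagated in E. coli through a high-copy ColE1/pUC-type origin and an ampicillin resistance gene. The backbone also carries an f1 origin, T7 and T3 promoters, and lacZα/lac promoter remnants typical of a phagemid-derived cloning vector. The automated annotation does not call out the piggyBac terminal repeats, so their positions cannot be read from the feature table. The catalogue entry identifies the vector as a piggyBac design, in which a co-supplied transposase would excise the cargo and integrate it into the host genome.

The expression cassette is driven by the CAG promoter, annotated as its component parts: the CMV enhancer, the chicken β-actin promoter and a chimeric β-actin/β-globin intron. Downstream lies the CTNNB1 coding sequence, made by gene synthesis, lacking armadillo repeats 4 to 6 (amino acids 268–394). It carries a C-terminal HA epitope; the annotation matches this as a fragment of a 3xHA tag, consistent with a single HA copy. An EMCV IRES follows and links the bsr blasticidin S deaminase gene to the same transcript, which ends at a bovine growth hormone polyadenylation signal. Because the mutant and the resistance gene are translated from one bicistronic mRNA, blasticidin selection enriches for cells that express the β-catenin variant.

The construct is meant for generating stable cell populations expressing this armadillo-repeat deletion, with the HA tag available for detection or immunoprecipitation. The associated publication concerns β-catenin acting as a molecular adapter for cBAF chromatin remodelling complex interactions, which suggests use in domain-mapping experiments.
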