Addgene plasmid #242220: pPB-CAG-CTNNB1-delta4-6-HA
Purpose: Expression of human β-catenin ∆arm 4-6 (deletion of a.a. 268-394) using piggyBac transposition
Depositing lab: Courtney Hodges. Depositing organization: Baylor College of Medicine. Publication: beta-catenin functions as a molecular adapter for disordered cBAF interactions. Chan YS, Gao Q, Robinson SA, Wang W, Filandrova R, Weinhold LM, Cabrera ML, Zhang M, Ambati CSR, Lerario AM, Putluri N, Kiseljak-Vassiliades K, Wierman ME, Habra MA, Hammer GD, Veverka V, Cermakova K, Hodges HC. Mol Cell. 2025 Jul 15:S1097-2765(25)00576-3. doi: 10.1016/j.molcel.2025.06.026. PubMed 40695292.
Backbone
  Vector backbone: pPB
  Vector type: Mammalian Expression ; piggyBac
  Selectable markers: Blasticidin
Growth in bacteria
  Bacterial resistance: Ampicillin, 100 μg/mL
  Growth temperature: 37°C
  Growth strain: NEB Stable
  Copy number: Unknown
Gene/Insert
  Gene/Insert name: CTNNB1 (alt name: β-catenin)
  Species: H. sapiens (human)
  Mutation: Deleted arm 4-6 from β-catenin (deletion of a.a. 268-394)
  Entrez Gene: CTNNB1 (a.k.a. CTNNB, EVR7, MRD19, NEDSDV, armadillo)
  Promoter: CAG
  Tag / fusion protein: HA (C terminal on insert)
  Cloning method: Gene Synthesis
Terms and licenses: Academic/Nonprofit Terms; Industry Terms: Not Available to Industry
How to cite: pPB-CAG-CTNNB1-delta4-6-HA was a gift from Courtney Hodges (Addgene plasmid # 242220 ; http://n2t.net/addgene:242220 ; RRID:Addgene_242220)
